>Addgene plasmid #213354 | NPY1R-DuET | addgene full sequence | sequence record 430877 | Addgene NGS Result
TTCTAGTGTAGCCGTAGTTAGGCCACCACTTCAAGAACTCTGTAGCACCGCCTACATACCTCGCTCTGCT
AATCCTGTTACCAGTGGCTGCTGCCAGTGGCGATAAGTCGTGTCTTACCGGGTTGGACTCAAGACGATAG
TTACCGGATAAGGCGCAGCGGTCGGGCTGAACGGGGGGTTCGTGCACACAGCCCAGCTTGGAGCGAACGA
CCTACACCGAACTGAGATACCTACAGCGTGAGCTATGAGAAAGCGCCACGCTTCCCGAAGGGAGAAAGGC
GGACAGGTATCCGGTAAGCGGCAGGGTCGGAACAGGAGAGCGCACGAGGGAGCTTCCAGGGGGAAACGCC
TGGTATCTTTATAGTCCTGTCGGGTTTCGCCACCTCTGACTTGAGCGTCGATTTTTGTGATGCTCGTCAG
GGGGGCGGAGCCTATGGAAAAACGCCAGCAACGCGGCCTTTTTACGGTTCCTGGCCTTTTGCTGGCCTTT
TGCTCACATGTTCTTTCCTGCGTTATCCCCTGATTCTGTGGATAACCGTATTACCGCCTTTGAGTGAGCT
GATACCGCTCGCCGCAGCCGAACGACCGAGCGCAGCGAGTCAGTGAGCGAGGAAGCGGAAGAGCGCCCAA
TACGCAAACCGCCTCTCCCCGCGCGTTGGCCGATTCATTAATGCAGCTGGCACGACAGGTTTCCCGACTG
GAAAGCGGGCAGTGAGCGCAACGCAATTAATGTGAGTTAGCTCACTCATTAGGCACCCCAGGCTTTACAC
TTTATGCTTCCGGCTCGTATGTTGTGTGGAATTGTGAGCGGATAACAATTTCACACAGGAAACAGCTATG
ACCATGATTACGCCAAGCTCTAGCTAGAGGTCGACGGTATACAGACATGATAAGATACATTGATGAGTTT
GGACAAACCACAACTAGAATGCAGTGAAAAAAATGCTTTATTTGTGAAATTTGTGATGCTATTGCTTTAT
TTGTAACCATTATAAGCTGCAATAAACAAGTTGGGGTGGGCGAAGAACTCCAGCATGAGATCCCCGCGCT
GGAGGATCATCCAGCCGGCGTCCCGGAAAACGATTCCGAAGCCCAACCTTTCATAGAAGGCGGCGGTGGA
ATCGAAATCTCGTGATGGCAGGTTGGGCGTCGCTTGGTCGGTCATTTCGAACCCCAGAGTCCCGCTCAGA
AGAACTCGTCAAGAAGGCGATAGAAGGCGATGCGCTGCGAATCGGGAGCGGCGATACCGTAAAGCACGAG
GAAGCGGTCAGCCCATTCGCCGCCAAGCTCTTCAGCAATATCACGGGTAGCCAACGCTATGTCCTGATAG
CGGTCCGCCACACCCAGCCGGCCACAGTCGATGAATCCAGAAAAGCGGCCATTTTCCACCATGATATTCG
GCAAGCAGGCATCGCCATGGGTCACGACGAGATCCTCGCCGTCGGGCATGCGCGCCTTGAGCCTGGCGAA
CAGTTCGGCTGGCGCGAGCCCCTGATGCTCTTCGTCCAGATCATCCTGATCGACAAGACCGGCTTCCATC
CGAGTACGTGCTCGCTCGATGCGATGTTTCGCTTGGTGGTCGAATGGGCAGGTAGCCGGATCAAGCGTAT
GCAGCCGCCGCATTGCATCAGCCATGATGGATACTTTCTCGGCAGGAGCAAGGTGAGATGACAGGAGATC
CTGCCCCGGCACTTCGCCCAATAGCAGCCAGTCCCTTCCCGCTTCAGTGACAACGTCGAGCACAGCTGCG
CAAGGAACGCCCGTCGTGGCCAGCCACGATAGCCGCGCTGCCTCGTCCTGCAGTTCATTCAGGGCACCGG
ACAGGTCGGTCTTGACAAAAAGAACCGGGCGCCCCTGCGCTGACAGCCGGAACACGGCGGCATCAGAGCA
GCCGATTGTCTGTTGTGCCCAGTCATAGCCGAATAGCCTCTCCACCCAAGCGGCCGGAGAACCTGCGTGC
AATCCATCTTGTTCAATCATGCGAAACGATCCTCATCCTGTCTCTTGATCAGATCCGAAAATGGATATAC
AAGCTCCCGGGAGCTTTTTGCAAAAGCCTAGGCCTCCAAAAAAGCCTCCTCACTACTTCTGGAATAGCTC
AGAGGCAGAGGCGGCCTCGGCCTCTGCATAAATAAAAAAAATTAGTCAGCCATGGGGCGGAGAATGGGCG
GAACTGGGCGGAGTTAGGGGCGGGATGGGCGGAGTTAGGGGCGGGACTATGGTTGCTGACTAATTGAGAT
GCATGCTTTGCATACTTCTGCCTGCTGGGGAGCCTGGGGACTTTCCACACCTGGTTGCTGACTAATTGAG
ATGCATGCTTTGCATACTTCTGCCTGCTGGGGAGCCTGGGGACTTTCCACACCCTAACTGACACACATTC
CACAGAATTAATTCGCGTTAAATTTTTGTTAAATCAGCTCATTTTTTAACCAATAGGCCGAAATCGGCAA
AATCCCTTATAAATCAAAAGAATAGACCGAGATAGGGT
[37 nt withheld, positions 2489-2525]
AAAGAACGTGGACTCCAACGTCAAAGG
[49 nt withheld, positions 2553-2601]
T
[91 nt withheld, positions 2603-2693]
G
[124 nt withheld, positions 2695-2818]
GGGGATACCCCCTAGAGCCCCAGCTGGTTCTTTCCGCCTCAGAAGCCATAGAGCCCACCGCATCCCCAGC
ATGCCTGCTATTGTCTTCCCAATCCTCCCCCTTGCTGTCCTGCCCCACCCCACCCCCCAGAATAGAATGA
CACCTACTCAGACAATGCGATGCAATTTCCTCATTTTATTAGGAAAGGACAGTGGGAGTGGCACCTTCCA
GGGTCAAGGAAGGCACGGGGGAGGGGCAAACAACAGATGGCTGGCAACTAGAAGGCACAGTCGAGGCTGA
TCAGCGGGTTTAAACGGGCCCTCTAGACTCGAGTTAGGCAGGGGCCACCTGAGAAGTCTCGGTCTTAGAC
ACGGTGGTGCTGGCCTCATCGAATTCACCGGTGCGTCCACCGGTATCGATAATTTTTTCATTGTCGTCGT
TGTTGTTTATTTTCTTGAAAGCCACGGGGCTGGCCTGCTTCAGACTCGTTTTAGAAACGTCCGTGTGCAT
TGTACTCATTGCTATTGTCTCGTAATCGTCATCCCGGGAGCGGAAATCGCAAAAGTTGAAAAAAAACTGC
AGGTCCCGCTGGAAGTTCTTGTTCAAAAATCCGTAAAAGATCGGGTTCACGCATGTACTGATCATGGCTG
TCAAATGGCAGAGCAGGAACAACAGGTTATGGTTACAGGTTGCGATGATCTGATGATTCCAATCGAACAC
AGTGTTAAAGATTGTAAGAGGCAGCCAACAAACTGCGAACGCAACCACAATGGACAGCAGCATAATGTTG
ATGCGCTTAGTCTCTGAGCTGCGGTATTTGTTATCTCTCATCTTGTCCATCATGTTATTCCTGCGTTTGA
GTCTGATATAGATCTTGAAGTAGCATATAAAGATAAAACAGAGGGGGCCGAAGTACTGAAGAACCAACAG
CAGTGTTGTATAACTCAATCTGTGGGAGTCACTGGGGAACTGGTCGAAACACACATACTTATCCTTATAA
GCGTCAAGAGTTACATTTTGAAAAGGCTCGTCTGTCATCACCTGGTAAATGAGGAAGGGCAGGGAACTGG
CCACCGCCAACACCCAGATTACCGCTATTCCCACGTAAGCATGGCGGTTATTAGGTCGCCACCCTCGGGG
ATTGATAATCAGCTGATGTCTTTCGACGGCAATCAGGACGAGAGAGAATATGGACACCGTAATGGAGACA
CACTGCACGAAAGGGTTCAATTTGCACATGGCCTCGCCAAACACCCAGTGGTCCATCAGAGTGTACACAA
AGGTAAATGGAAGACACATAATTGCTACGAGGAGATCGCTAAATGACAGATTGACTATCAAAATGTTCGT
CACATTCCTCATTTCTTTTTGCTTAAGAATGATAATGATGAGAGCGAGGTTTCCTGAAACGCCCAGTATG
ATGACGGCTCCGTAAGCCAGGGCGAGGGTGAAAATCATAGCCAGTGGCAGGTGACAATCGTCATTCTCAA
ACGCAAGCAGCTGTGCGTTCTTCTCACTGAAATTGGAATGGACACTATGATTCTCCACCTGAGAAAAAAG
TGTTGAATTCATATCGATGCTGGCGTCATCATCGTCCTTGTAGTCGGCGAATACCAGGCAGAAGATGTAG
CTCAGGGCGATGATCGTCTTCATGGTGGCGCTAAGCTTAAGTTTAAACGCTAGCCAGCTTGGGTCTCCCT
ATAGTGAGTCGTATTAATTTCGATAAGCCAGTAAGCAGTGGGTTCTCTAGTTAGCCAGAGAGCTCTGCTT
ATATAGACCTCCCACCGTACACGCCTACCGCCCATTTGCGTCAATGGGGCGGAGTTGTTACGACATTTTG
GAAAGTCCCGTTGATTTTGGTGCCAAAACAAACTCCCATTGACGTCAATGGGGTGGAGACTTGGAAATCC
CCGTGAGTCAAACCGCTATCCACGCCCATTGATGTACTGCCAAAACCGCATCACCATGGTAATAGCGATG
ACTAATACGTAGATGTACTGCCAAGTAGGAAAGTCCCATAAGGTCATGTACTGGGCATAATGCCAGGCGG
GCCATTTACCGTCATTGACGTCAATAGGGGGCGTACTTGGCATATGATACACTTGATGTACTGCCAAGTG
GGCAGTTTACCGTAAATACTCCACCCATTGACGTCAATGGAAAGTCCCTATTGGCGTTACTATGGGAACA
TACGTCATTATTGACGTCAATGGGCGGGGGTCGTTGGGCGGTCAGCCAGGCGGGCCATTTACCGTAAGTT
ATGTAACGCGGAACTCCATATATGGGCTATGAACTAATGACCCCGTAATTGATTACTATTAATAACTAGT
CAATAATCAATGTCAACGCGTATATCTGGCCCGTACATCGCGAAGCAGCGCAAAACGCCTAACCCTAAGC
AGATTCTTCATGCAAATGTCGGTCAAGCCTTGCCTTGTTGTAGCTTAAATTTTGCTCGCGCACTACTCAG
CGACCTCCAACACACAAGCAGGGAGCAGATACTGGCTTAACTATGCGGCATCAGAGCAGATTGTACTGAG
AGTGCACCATAGGGGATCGGGAGATCTCCCGATCCGTCGACGTCAGGTGGCACTTTTCGGGGAAATGTGC
GCGGAACCCCTATTTGTTTATTTTTCTAAATACATTCAAATATGTATCCGCTCATGAGACAATAACCCTG
ATAAATGCTTCAATAATATTGAAAAAGGAAGAGTATGAGTATTCAACATTTCCGTGTCGCCCTTATTCCC
TTTTTTGCGGCATTTTGCCTTCCTGTTTTTGCTCACCCAGAAACGCTGGTGAAAGTAAAAGATGCTGAAG
ATCAGTTGGGTGCACGAGTGGGTTACATCGAACTGGATCTCAACAGCGGTAAGATCCTTGAGAGTTTTCG
CCCCGAAGAACGTTTTCCAATGATGAGCACTTTTAAAGTTCTGCTATGTGGCGCGGTATTATCCCGTATT
GACGCCGGGCAAGAGCAACTCGGTCGCCGCATACACTATTCTCAGAATGACTTGGTTGAGTACTCACCAG
TCACAGAAAAGCATCTTACGGATGGCATGACAGTAAGAGAATTATGCAGTGCTGCCATAACCATGAGTGA
TAACACTGCGGCCAACTTACTTCTGACAACGATCGGAGGACCGAAGGAGCTAACCGCTTTTTTGCACAAC
ATGGGGGATCATGTAACTCGCCTTGATCGTTGGGAACCGGAGCTGAATGAAGCCATACCAAACGACGAGC
GTGACACCACGATGCCTGTAGCAATGGCAACAACGTTGCGCAAACTATTAACTGGCGAACTACTTACTCT
AGCTTCCCGGCAACAATTAATAGACTGGATGGAGGCGGATAAAGTTGCAGGACCACTTCTGCGCTCGGCC
CTTCCGGCTGGCTGGTTTATTGCTGATAAATCTGGAGCCGGTGAGCGTGGGTCTCGCGGTATCATTGCAG
CACTGGGGCCAGATGGTAAGCCCTCCCGTATCGTAGTTATCTACACGACGGGGAGTCAGGCAACTATGGA
TGAACGAAATAGACAGATCGCTGAGATAGGTGCCTCACTGATTAAGCATTGGTAACTGTCAGACCAAGTT
TACTCATATATACTTTAGATTGATTTAAAACTTCATTTTTAATTTAAAAGGATCTAGGTGAAGATCCTTT
TTGATAATCTCATGACCAAAATCCCTTAACGTGAGTTTTCGTTCCACTGAGCGTCAGACCCCGTAGAAAA
GATCAAAGGATCTTCTTGAGATCCTTTTTTTCTGCGCGTAATCTGCTGCTTGCAAACAAAAAAACCACCG
CTACCAGCGGTGGTTTGTTTGCCGGATCAAGAGCTACCAACTCTTTTTCCGAAGGTAACTGGCTTCAGCA
GAGCGCAGATACCAAATACCGTTC
Features (pLannotate 1.2.2; 21 found; start..end, strand, type, name):
    623..715     +  CDS            lacI (fragment): lac repressor; lacI; The lac repressor binds to the lac operator to inhibit transcription in E. coli. This inhibition can be relieved by adding lactose or isopropyl-β-D-thiogalactopyranoside (IPTG).
    728..749     +  protein_bind   CAP binding site: CAP binding activates transcription in the presence of cAMP. E. coli catabolite activator protein
    764..794     +  promoter       lac promoter: promoter for the E. coli lac operon
    802..818     +  protein_bind   lac operator: The lac repressor binds to the lac operator to inhibit transcription in E. coli. This inhibition can be relieved by adding lactose or isopropyl-β-D-thiogalactopyranoside (IPTG). lac repressor encoded by lacI
    891..1012    -  polyA_signal   SV40 poly(A) signal: SV40 polyadenylation signal
   1007..1165    -  CDS            ble (fragment): BLE_KLEPN - Experimental evidence at protein level: Swiss-Prot protein existence level 1. Binding protein with a strong affinity to the bleomycin family of antibiotics. Binds to CL990; an antimitotic-antibiotic compound. From Klebsiella pneumoniae.
   1189..1980    -  CDS            neo: KKA2_KLEPN - Also known as kan, nptII. Experimental evidence at protein level: Swiss-Prot protein existence level 1. Resistance to kanamycin, neomycin, paromomycin, ribostamycin, butirosin and gentamicin B. From Klebsiella pneumoniae.
   2047..2376    -  promoter       SV40 promoter: SV40 enhancer and early promoter
   2390..2818    -  rep_origin     f1 ori (sequence partly withheld): f1 bacteriophage origin of replication; arrow indicates direction of (+) strand synthesis
   2839..2860    -  promoter       SV40 promoter (fragment): SV40 enhancer and early promoter
   2864..3088    -  polyA_signal   bGH poly(A) signal: bovine growth hormone polyadenylation signal
   3219..4370    -  CDS            NPY1R: NPY1R_HUMAN - Also known as NPYR, NPYY1. Experimental evidence at protein level: Swiss-Prot protein existence level 1. Receptor for neuropeptide Y and peptide YY. The rank order of affinity of this receptor for pancreatic polypeptides is NPY > [Pro-34] PYY, PYY and [Leu-31, Pro-34] NPY > NPY (2-36) > [Ile-31, Gln-34] PP and PYY (3-36) > PP > NPY free acid. From Homo sapiens (Human).
   4383..4403    -  CDS            3xFLAG (fragment): three tandem FLAG® epitope tags
   4496..4514    -  promoter       T7 promoter: promoter for bacteriophage T7 RNA polymerase
   4530..4563    -  LTR            5' LTR (truncated) (fragment): truncated 5' long terminal repeat (LTR) from HIV-1
   4559..4762    -  promoter       CMV promoter: human cytomegalovirus (CMV) immediate early promoter
   4763..5142    -  enhancer       CMV enhancer: human cytomegalovirus immediate early enhancer
   5297..5349    +  misc_feature   bom (fragment): basis of mobility region from pBR322
   5408..5512    +  promoter       AmpR promoter: bla
   5513..6373    +  CDS            AmpR: β-lactamase; bla; confers resistance to ampicillin, carbenicillin, and related antibiotics
   6544..440     +  rep_origin     ori (across the origin): high-copy-number ColE1/pMB1/pBR322/pUC origin of replication
