[The description below was written by a language model from this plasmid's Addgene catalogue record and pLannotate feature annotations shown in this document.]
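Description:
NPY1R-DuET is a mammalian expression plasmid built on the pcDNA 3.1 (+) backbone that carries the human neuropeptide Y receptor Y1 (NPY1R), a class A GPCR of the neuropeptide Y family. The sequenced plasmid is 6,692 nt. It is propagated in E. coli as a high-copy plasmid through a ColE1/pUC-type origin and selected with ampicillin via the β-lactamase gene. An f1 origin is also present. For selection in mammalian cells, the backbone supplies a neomycin/kanamycin phosphotransferase cassette driven by the SV40 enhancer/early promoter and terminated by an SV40 polyadenylation signal. Short annotated fragments such as lacI, ble, bom and an HIV-1 LTR piece appear to be backbone remnants or partial similarity matches rather than functional parts.

The receptor open reading frame is transcribed from the CMV immediate-early enhancer and promoter and ends at the bovine growth hormone polyadenylation signal. A T7 promoter sits between the CMV promoter and the coding region, which would allow in vitro transcription. According to the catalogue entry, the DuET design places a cleavable hemagglutinin signal peptide and a FLAG epitope at the N terminus of the receptor and a 1D4 epitope at the C terminus. The feature table detects the FLAG sequence just upstream of NPY1R, but it does not separately annotate the signal peptide or the 1D4 tag. The signal peptide is intended to promote membrane targeting and is removed during processing. The two flanking epitopes allow capture and detection from either end of the protein. The construct is described as optimised for expression in mammalian cells and for proteomics studies, and the associated work concerns multiplexed selectivity screening of anti-GPCR antibodies.
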