Addgene plasmid #213354: NPY1R-DuET
Purpose: The DuET construct encodes the named human GPCR engineered with a cleaved hemagglutinin signal peptide, a 5' FLAG and a 3' 1D4 epitope tag optimized for expression in mammalian cells and proteomics studies.
Depositing lab: Thomas Sakmar. Depositing organization: Rockefeller University. Publication: Multiplexed selectivity screening of anti-GPCR antibodies. Dahl L, Kotliar IB, Bendes A, Dodig-Crnkovic T, Fromm S, Elofsson A, Uhlen M, Sakmar TP, Schwenk JM. Sci Adv. 2023 May 3;9(18):eadf9297. doi: 10.1126/sciadv.adf9297. Epub 2023 May 3. PubMed 37134173.
Backbone
  Vector backbone: pcDNA 3.1 (+)
  Vector type: Mammalian Expression
Growth in bacteria
  Bacterial resistance: Ampicillin, 100 μg/mL
  Growth temperature: 37°C
  Growth strain: DH5alpha
  Copy number: High Copy
Gene/Insert
  Gene/Insert name: NPY1R (alt names: Neuropeptide Y receptor Y1; NPYR)
  Species: H. sapiens (human)
  Entrez Gene: NPY1R (a.k.a. NPY1-R, NPYR)
  Promoter: CMV, T7
  Tag / fusion protein: FLAG (N terminal on insert); 1D4 (C terminal on insert)
  Cloning method: Gibson Cloning
Terms and licenses: Academic/Nonprofit Terms; Industry Terms: Not Available to Industry
Depositor comments: Class: A, Family: Neuropeptide Y. Ensembl ID: ENSG00000164128, Uniprot ID: P25929
How to cite: NPY1R-DuET was a gift from Thomas Sakmar (Addgene plasmid # 213354 ; http://n2t.net/addgene:213354 ; RRID:Addgene_213354)
